>Addgene plasmid #66051 | DVA_EF | depositor full sequence | sequence record 114320 | DVA_EF sequence 2606 bps
GCTTATGTCTTCTGCACCATATGCGGTGTGAAATACCGCACAGATGCGTAAGGAGAAAATACCGCATCAG
GCGCCATTCGCCATTCAGGCTGCGCAACTGTTGGGAAGGGCGATCGGTGCGGGCCTCTTCGCTATTACGC
CAGCTGGCGAAAGGGGGATGTGCTGCAAGGCGATTAAGTTGGGTAACGCCAGGGTTTTCCCAGTCACGAC
GTTGTAAAACGACGGCCAGTGAATTCGAGCTCGGTACCCGGGGATCCTCTAGAGTCGACCTGCAGGCATG
CAAGCTTGGCGTAATCATGGTCATAGCTGTTTCCTGTGTGAAATTGTTATCCGCTCACAATTCCACACAA
CATACGAGCCGGAAGCATAAAGTGTAAAGCCTGGGGTGCCTAATGAGTGAGCTAACTCACATTAATTGCG
TTGCGCTCACTGCCCGCTTTCCAGTCGGGAAACCTGTCGTGCCAGCTGCATTAATGAATCGGCCAACGCG
CGGGGAAGACGTCGCTAGAGACCTACTAGTAGCGGCCGCTGCAGGCTTCCTCGCTCACTGACTCGCTGCG
CTCGGTCGTTCGGCTGCGGCGAGCGGTATCAGCTCACTCAAAGGCGGTAATACGGTTATCCACAGAATCA
GGGGATAACGCAGGAAAGAACATGTGAGCAAAAGGCCAGCAAAAGGCCAGGAACCGTAAAAAGGCCGCGT
TGCTGGCGTTTTTCCACAGGCTCCGCCCCCCTGACGAGCATCACAAAAATCGACGCTCAAGTCAGAGGTG
GCGAAACCCGACAGGACTATAAAGATACCAGGCGTTTCCCCCTGGAAGCTCCCTCGTGCGCTCTCCTGTT
CCGACCCTGCCGCTTACCGGATACCTGTCCGCCTTTCTCCCTTCGGGAAGCGTGGCGCTTTCTCATAGCT
CACGCTGTAGGTATCTCAGTTCGGTGTAGGTCGTTCGCTCCAAGCTGGGCTGTGTGCACGAACCCCCCGT
TCAGCCCGACCGCTGCGCCTTATCCGGTAACTATCGTCTTGAGTCCAACCCGGTAAGACACGACTTATCG
CCACTGGCAGCAGCCACTGGTAACAGGATTAGCAGAGCGAGGTATGTAGGCGGTGCTACAGAGTTCTTGA
AGTGGTGGCCTAACTACGGCTACACTAGAAGAACAGTATTTGGTATCTGCGCTCTGCTGAAGCCAGTTAC
CTTCGGAAAAAGAGTTGGTAGCTCTTGATCCGGCAAACAAACCACCGCTGGTAGCGGTGGTTTTTTTGTT
TGCAAGCAGCAGATTACGCGCAGAAAAAAAGGATCTCAAGAAGATCCTTTGATCTTTTCTACGGGGTCTG
ACGCTCAGTGGAACGAAAACTCACGTTAAGGGATTTTGGTCATGAGATTATCAAAAAGGATCTTCACCTA
GATCCTTTTAAATTAAAAATGAAGTTTTAAATCAATCTAAAGTATATATGAGTAAACTTGGTCTGACAGT
TACCAATGCTTAATCAGTGAGGCACCTATCTCAGCGATCTGTCTATTTCGTTCATCCATAGTTGCCTGAC
TCCCCGTCGTGTAGATAACTACGATACGGGAGGGCTTACCATCTGGCCCCAGTGCTGCAATGATACCGCG
CGACCCACGCTCACCGGCTCCAGATTTATCAGCAATAAACCAGCCAGCCGGAAGGGCCGAGCGCAGAAGT
GGTCCTGCAACTTTATCCGCCTCCATCCAGTCTATTAATTGTTGCCGGGAAGCTAGAGTAAGTAGTTCGC
CAGTTAATAGTTTGCGCAACGTTGTTGCCATTGCTACAGGCATCGTGGTGTCACGCTCGTCGTTTGGTAT
GGCTTCATTCAGCTCCGGTTCCCAACGATCAAGGCGAGTTACATGATCCCCCATGTTGTGCAAAAAAGCG
GTTAGCTCCTTCGGTCCTCCGATCGTTGTCAGAAGTAAGTTGGCCGCAGTGTTATCACTCATGGTTATGG
CAGCACTGCATAATTCTCTTACTGTCATGCCATCCGTAAGATGCTTTTCTGTGACTGGTGAGTACTCAAC
CAAGTCATTCTGAGAATAGTGTATGCGGCGACCGAGTTGCTCTTGCCCGGCGTCAATACGGGATAATACC
GCGCCACATAGCAGAACTTTAAAAGTGCTCATCATTGGAAAACGTTCTTCGGGGCGAAAACTCTCAAGGA
TCTTACCGCTGTTGAGATCCAGTTCGATGTAACCCACTCGTGCACCCAACTGATCTTCAGCATCTTTTAC
TTTCACCAGCGTTTCTGGGTGAGCAAAAACAGGAAGGCAAAATGCCGCAAAAAAGGGAATAAGGGCGACA
CGGAAATGTTGAATACTCATACTCTTCCTTTTTCAATATTATTGAAGCATTTATCAGGGTTATTGTCTCA
TGAGCGGATACATATTTGAATGTATTTAGAAAAATAAACAAATAGGGGTTCCGCGCACATTTCCCCGAAA
AGTGCCACCTGACGTCTAAGAAACCATTATTATCATGACATTAACCTATAAAAATAGGCGTATCACGAGG
CAGAATTTCAGATAAAAAAAATCCTTAGCTTTCGCTAAGGATGATTTCTGGAATTCGCGGCCGCTTCTAG
AGACTAGTGGGTCTCA
Features (pLannotate 1.2.2; 13 found; start..end, strand, type, name):
     13..71      +  misc_feature   bom (fragment): basis of mobility region from pBR322
     77..234     -  CDS            lacZα (fragment): LacZα fragment of β-galactosidase; lacZ fragment
    231..287     +  misc_feature   MCS: pUC18/19 multiple cloning site
    324..340     -  protein_bind   lac operator: The lac repressor binds to the lac operator to inhibit transcription in E. coli. This inhibition can be relieved by adding lactose or isopropyl-β-D-thiogalactopyranoside (IPTG). lac repressor encoded by lacI
    348..378     -  promoter       lac promoter: promoter for the E. coli lac operon
    393..414     -  protein_bind   CAP binding site: CAP binding activates transcription in the presence of cAMP. E. coli catabolite activator protein
    427..496     -  CDS            lacI (fragment): lac repressor; lacI; The lac repressor binds to the lac operator to inhibit transcription in E. coli. This inhibition can be relieved by adding lactose or isopropyl-β-D-thiogalactopyranoside (IPTG).
    514..534     +  misc_feature   BioBrick suffix: universal suffix for all parts
    711..1299    -  rep_origin     ori: high-copy-number ColE1/pMB1/pBR322/pUC origin of replication
   1470..2330    -  CDS            AmpR: β-lactamase; bla; confers resistance to ampicillin, carbenicillin, and related antibiotics
   2331..2435    -  promoter       AmpR promoter: bla
   2525..2568    -  terminator     bacterial terminator: putative bacterial transcription terminator
   2571..2592    +  misc_feature   BioBrick prefix: BioBrick prefix for parts that do not start with "ATG"
