[The description below was written by a language model from this plasmid's Addgene catalogue record and pLannotate feature annotations shown in this document.]
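Description:
DVA_EF is an empty destination vector from the CIDAR MoClo (modular cloning) system for E. coli synthetic biology. It is a small plasmid of about 2.6 kb built on the DVA backbone, which the record describes as a derivative of the BioBrick vector pSB1A2 in which an illegal restriction site has been corrected. It replicates from a ColE1/pMB1-type origin that the annotation classes as high-copy, although the catalogue lists copy number as unknown. Selection is with ampicillin, through a β-lactamase gene driven by its native bla promoter. Remnants of the BioBrick architecture persist around the cloning region, namely the standard prefix and suffix and a putative bacterial terminator. Short fragments of the pBR322 bom region and of lacI also appear, apparently carried along with the lac-derived cassette.

The vector has no insert. Its working part is a placeholder LacZα cassette comprising a CAP binding site, lac promoter, lac operator, a pUC-type multiple cloning site and a lacZα fragment. According to the record's notation [E:LacZa:F], this cassette is bounded by the MoClo fusion sites designated E and F. In MoClo assembly, Type IIS restriction enzymes excise such a dropout cassette and leave defined overhangs. A part or assembled unit with matching E and F ends is then ligated in directionally in a one-pot Golden Gate reaction. Loss of lacZα allows blue/white screening in an α-complementing host, with white colonies indicating successful replacement. The Type IIS sites and the overhang sequences are not annotated in the feature table, and the record does not state which enzyme is used. The vector serves as one position-specific recipient within a set of destination vectors for hierarchical, combinatorial construction of genetic devices.
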