Addgene plasmid #66051: DVA_EF
Purpose: (Empty Backbone) MoClo Destination Vector: (based on pSB1A2 with fixed illegal site) [E:LacZa:F]
Depositing lab: Douglas Densmore. Depositing organization: Boston University Main Campus. Publication: CIDAR MoClo: Improved MoClo Assembly Standard and New E. coli Part Library Enable Rapid Combinatorial Design for Synthetic and Traditional Biology. Iverson SV, Haddock TL, Beal J, Densmore DM. ACS Synth Biol. 2016 Jan 15;5(1):99-103. doi: 10.1021/acssynbio.5b00124. Epub 2015 Nov 4. PubMed 26479688.
Backbone
  Vector backbone: DVA
  Vector type: Synthetic Biology ; Destination Vector
Growth in bacteria
  Bacterial resistance: Ampicillin, 100 μg/mL
  Growth temperature: 37°C
  Growth strain: DH5alpha
  Copy number: Unknown
Gene/Insert
  Gene/Insert name: None
  Species: Synthetic
  Cloning method: Unknown
Terms and licenses: Academic/Nonprofit Terms; Industry Terms: Not Available to Industry
How to cite: DVA_EF was a gift from Douglas Densmore (Addgene plasmid # 66051 ; http://n2t.net/addgene:66051 ; RRID:Addgene_66051)
