>Addgene plasmid #66051 | DVA_EF | addgene partial sequence | sequence record 114319 | MoCloR 5'-gccacctgacgtctaagaaacc-3'
ATAGGCGTATCACGAGGCAGAATTTCAGATAAAAAAAATCCTTAGCTTTCGCTAAGGATGATTTCTGGAA
TTCGCGGCCGCTTCTAGAGACTAGTGGGTCTCAGCTTATGTCTTCTGCACCATATGCGGTGTGAAATACC
GCACAGATGCGTAAGGAGAAAATACCGCATCAGGCGCCATTCGCCATTCAGGCTGCGCAACTGTTGGGAA
GGGCGATCGGTGCGGGCCTCTTCGCTATTACGCCAGCTGGCGAAAGGGGGATGTGCTGCAAGGCGATTAA
GTTGGGTAACGCCAGGGTTTTCCCAGTCACGACGTTGTAAAACGACGGCCAGTGAATTCGAGCTCGGTAC
CCGGGGATCCTCTAGAGTCGACCTGCAGGCATGCAAGCTTGGCGTAATCATGGTCATAGCTGTTTCCTGT
GTGAAATTGTTATCCGCTCACAATTCCACACAACATACGAGCCGGAAGCATAAAGTGTAAAGCCTGGGGT
GCCTAATGAGTGAGCTAACTCACATTAATTGCGTTGCGCTCACTGCCCGCTTTCCAGTCGGGAAACCTGT
CGTGCCAGCTGCATTAATGAATCGGCCAACGCGCGGGGAAGACGTCGCTAGAGACCTACTAGTAGCGGCC
GCTGCAGGCTTCCTCGCTCACTGACTCGCTGCGCTCGGTCGTTCGGCTGCGGCGAGCGGTATCAGCTCAC
TCAAAGGCGGTAATACGGTTATCCACAGAATCAGGG
